Addgene plasmid #229825: pB-Neo-DEST (JDW 940)
Purpose: (Empty Backbone) A neo selectable, PiggyBac destination vector compatible with gateway cloning system.
Depositing lab: Joshua Wythe. Depositing organization: University of Virginia. Publication: MultiSite Assembly of Gateway Induced Clones (MAGIC): a flexible cloning toolbox for use in vertebrate model systems. Gillespie WB 3rd, Zhang Y, Ruiz OE, Cerda J 3rd, Ortiz-Guzman J, Sherman M, Turner WD, Largoza G, Mosser LE, Fujimoto E, Chien CB, Kwan KM, Arenkiel BR, Devine WP, Wythe JD. Development. 2025 Nov 15;152(22):dev204308. doi: 10.1242/dev.204308. Epub 2025 Nov 13. PubMed 41230856.
Backbone
  Vector backbone: pMVP-Neo-DEST
  Vector type: Mammalian Expression
Growth in bacteria
  Bacterial resistance: Chloramphenicol and Ampicillin, 25 & 100 μg/mL
  Growth temperature: 37°C
  Growth strain: ccdB Survival
  Copy number: High Copy
Gene/Insert
  Gene/Insert name: None
Terms and licenses: Academic/Nonprofit Terms; Industry Terms: Not Available to Industry
Depositor comments: Please visit https://doi.org/10.1101/2024.07.13.603267 for bioRxiv preprint.
How to cite: pB-Neo-DEST (JDW 940) was a gift from Joshua Wythe (Addgene plasmid # 229825 ; http://n2t.net/addgene:229825 ; RRID:Addgene_229825)
