[The description below was written by a language model from this plasmid's Addgene catalogue record and pLannotate feature annotations shown in this document.]
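Description:
pB-Neo-DEST (JDW 940) is an empty Gateway destination vector built on the pMVP-Neo-DEST backbone and catalogued as a mammalian expression plasmid for PiggyBac transposon-based delivery. It carries no insert. In E. coli it replicates from a high-copy ColE1/pUC-type origin and is selected with ampicillin (β-lactamase under its own promoter) together with chloramphenicol. Small remnants of an RSF origin, lacZα, a pBluescript polylinker, a bGH polyadenylation signal and an f1 origin are also annotated but appear to be only fragments carried over from earlier cloning.

The functional core is a Gateway counter-selection cassette flanked by sites annotated as attR1 (overlapping an attB4-like core, so the automated call on this side is ambiguous) and attR3. Between them lie the ccdB gyrase toxin gene, a ccdA fragment, and a chloramphenicol acetyltransferase gene with its cat promoter fragment and a lac UV5 promoter. Because ccdB kills standard strains, the unrecombined plasmid must be kept in a ccdB-tolerant host. An LR recombination with compatible entry clones replaces this cassette with the user's assembled elements, consistent with the multisite Gateway toolkit it belongs to. No promoter is annotated upstream of the cassette, so expression control presumably comes from the entry clones.

Downstream sits a dual-use selection unit: SV40 enhancer/early promoter and bacterial EM7 promoter driving neo, followed by an HSV TK polyadenylation signal, which allows selection with G418-type aminoglycosides of mammalian cells that have integrated the construct. The PiggyBac terminal repeats implied by the name and stated purpose were not picked up by the automated annotation, so their positions are not given in the record.
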