Features (pLannotate 1.2.2; 22 found; start..end, strand, type, name):
     24..128     +  promoter       AmpR promoter: bla
    129..989     +  CDS            AmpR: β-lactamase; bla; confers resistance to ampicillin, carbenicillin, and related antibiotics
   1160..1748    +  rep_origin     ori: high-copy-number ColE1/pMB1/pBR322/pUC origin of replication
   1824..1943    +  rep_origin     RSF ori (fragment): Plasmids containing the RSF 1030 origin of replication can be propagated in E. coli cells that contain additional plasmids with compatible origins.
   1944..1961    -  CDS            lacZα (fragment): LacZα fragment of β-galactosidase; lacZ fragment
   2252..2272    +  protein_bind   attB4: mutant version of attB; core recombination site for the Gateway® BP reaction BP Clonase™
   2256..2375    +  protein_bind   attR1: mutant version of attR; recombination site for the Gateway® LR reaction LR Clonase™
   2416..2721    -  CDS            ccdB: CcdB, a bacterial toxin that poisons DNA gyrase; ccdB; Plasmids containing the ccdB gene cannot be propagated in standard E. coli strains.
   2726..2884    -  CDS            ccdA (fragment): CCDA_ECO57 - Also known as H, letA. Experimental evidence at protein level: Swiss-Prot protein existence level 1. Antitoxin component of a type II toxin-antitoxin (TA) system which inhibits the post-segregational killing (PSK) of plasmid-free cells, also referred to as a plasmid addiction system. Binds to and blocks the activity of CcdB; will also remove bound CcdB protein from the CcdB-GyrA complex by forming a CcdA-CcdB complex, a process termed rejuvenation. Functions as a transcriptional corepressor for the ccdAB operon, repression also requires CcdB (By similarity). From Escherichia coli
   3041..3721    -  CDS            CmR: chloramphenicol acetyltransferase confers resistance to chloramphenicol
   3722..3751    -  promoter       cat promoter (fragment): promoter of the E. coli cat gene encoding chloramphenicol acetyltransferase
   3775..3805    -  promoter       lac UV5 promoter: E. coli lac promoter with an "up" mutation
   3830..3953    -  protein_bind   attR3: mutant version of attR; recombination site for the Gateway® LR reaction LR Clonase™
   3957..3977    +  CDS            lacZα (fragment): LacZα fragment of β-galactosidase; lacZ fragment
   3984..4003    +  misc_feature   MCS (fragment): pBluescript multiple cloning site
   4023..4339    +  promoter       SV40 promoter: SV40 enhancer and early promoter
   4387..4434    +  promoter       EM7 promoter: synthetic bacterial promoter&nbsp
   4453..5244    +  CDS            neo: KKA2_KLEPN - Also known as kan, nptII. Experimental evidence at protein level: Swiss-Prot protein existence level 1. Resistance to kanamycin, neomycin, paromomycin, ribostamycin, butirosin and gentamicin B. From Klebsiella pneumoniae.
   5331..5379    +  polyA_signal   HSV TK poly(A) signal: herpes simplex virus thymidine kinase polyadenylation signal (Cole and Stacy, 1985)
   5470..5486    -  polyA_signal   bGH poly(A) signal (fragment): bovine growth hormone polyadenylation signal
   5555..5616    -  rep_origin     f1 ori (fragment) (sequence partly withheld): f1 bacteriophage origin of replication; arrow indicates direction of (+) strand synthesis
   5951..6220    -  rep_origin     f1 ori (fragment) (sequence partly withheld): f1 bacteriophage origin of replication; arrow indicates direction of (+) strand synthesis
>Addgene plasmid #229825 | pB-Neo-DEST (JDW 940) | addgene full sequence | sequence record 458183 | Addgene NGS Result
GTGGCACTTTTCGGGGAAATGTGCGCGGAACCCCTATTTGTTTATTTTTCTAAATACATTCAAATATGTA
TCCGCTCATGAGACAATAACCCTGATAAATGCTTCAATAATATTGAAAAAGGAAGAGTATGAGTATTCAA
CATTTCCGTGTCGCCCTTATTCCCTTTTTTGCGGCATTTTGCCTTCCTGTTTTTGCTCACCCAGAAACGC
TGGTGAAAGTAAAAGATGCTGAAGATCAGTTGGGTGCACGAGTGGGTTACATCGAACTGGATCTCAACAG
CGGTAAGATCCTTGAGAGTTTTCGCCCCGAAGAACGTTTTCCAATGATGAGCACTTTTAAAGTTCTGCTA
TGTGGCGCGGTATTATCCCGTATTGACGCCGGGCAAGAGCAACTCGGTCGCCGCATACACTATTCTCAGA
ATGACTTGGTTGAGTACTCACCAGTCACAGAAAAGCATCTTACGGATGGCATGACAGTAAGAGAATTATG
CAGTGCTGCCATAACCATGAGTGATAACACTGCGGCCAACTTACTTCTGACAACGATCGGAGGACCGAAG
GAGCTAACCGCTTTTTTGCACAACATGGGGGATCATGTAACTCGCCTTGATCGTTGGGAACCGGAGCTGA
ATGAAGCCATACCAAACGACGAGCGTGACACCACGATGCCTGTAGCAATGGCAACAACGTTGCGCAAACT
ATTAACTGGCGAACTACTTACTCTAGCTTCCCGGCAACAATTAATAGACTGGATGGAGGCGGATAAAGTT
GCAGGACCACTTCTGCGCTCGGCCCTTCCGGCTGGCTGGTTTATTGCTGATAAATCTGGAGCCGGTGAGC
GTGGGTCTCGCGGTATCATTGCAGCACTGGGGCCAGATGGTAAGCCCTCCCGTATCGTAGTTATCTACAC
GACGGGGAGTCAGGCAACTATGGATGAACGAAATAGACAGATCGCTGAGATAGGTGCCTCACTGATTAAG
CATTGGTAACTGTCAGACCAAGTTTACTCATATATACTTTAGATTGATTTAAAACTTCATTTTTAATTTA
AAAGGATCTAGGTGAAGATCCTTTTTGATAATCTCATGACCAAAATCCCTTAACGTGAGTTTTCGTTCCA
CTGAGCGTCAGACCCCGTAGAAAAGATCAAAGGATCTTCTTGAGATCCTTTTTTTCTGCGCGTAATCTGC
TGCTTGCAAACAAAAAAACCACCGCTACCAGCGGTGGTTTGTTTGCCGGATCAAGAGCTACCAACTCTTT
TTCCGAAGGTAACTGGCTTCAGCAGAGCGCAGATACCAAATACTGTTCTTCTAGTGTAGCCGTAGTTAGG
CCACCACTTCAAGAACTCTGTAGCACCGCCTACATACCTCGCTCTGCTAATCCTGTTACCAGTGGCTGCT
GCCAGTGGCGATAAGTCGTGTCTTACCGGGTTGGACTCAAGACGATAGTTACCGGATAAGGCGCAGCGGT
CGGGCTGAACGGGGGGTTCGTGCACACAGCCCAGCTTGGAGCGAACGACCTACACCGAACTGAGATACCT
ACAGCGTGAGCTATGAGAAAGCGCCACGCTTCCCGAAGGGAGAAAGGCGGACAGGTATCCGGTAAGCGGC
AGGGTCGGAACAGGAGAGCGCACGAGGGAGCTTCCAGGGGGAAACGCCTGGTATCTTTATAGTCCTGTCG
GGTTTCGCCACCTCTGACTTGAGCGTCGATTTTTGTGATGCTCGTCAGGGGGGCGGAGCCTATGGAAAAA
CGCCAGCAACGCGGCCTTTTTACGGTTCCTGGCCTTTTGCTGGCCTTTTGCTCACATGCTGTACAGCTTA
AGTCATGTTCTTTCCTGCGTTATCCCCTGATTCTGTGGATAACCGTATTACCGCCTTTGAGTGAGCTGAT
ACCGCTCGCCGCAGCCGAACGACCGAGCGCAGCGAGTCAGTGAGCGAGGAAGCTGTAAAACGACGGCCAG
TAGCTCCACCGCCGCAGCTAGATTAACCCTAGAAAGATAATCATATTGTGACGTACGTTAAAGATAATCA
TGCGTAAAATTGACGCATGTGTTTTATCGGTCTGTATATCGAGGTTTATTTATTAATTTGAATAGATATT
AAGTTTTATTATATTTACACTTACATACTAATAATAAATTCAACAAACAATTTATTTATGTTTATTTATT
TATTAAAAAAAAACAAAAACTCAAAATTTCTTCTATAAAGTAACAAAACTTTTATGACTAGTCATGATTA
CGCCAAGCTATCAACTTTGTATAGAAAAGTTGAACGAGAAACGTAAAATGATATAAATATCAATATATTA
AATTAGATTTTGCATAAAAAACAGACTACATAATACTGTAAAACACAACATATCCAGTCACTATGGTCGA
CCTGCAGACTGGCTGTGTATAAGGGAGCCTGACATTTATATTCCCCAGAACATCAGGTTAATGGCGTTTT
TGATGTCATTTTCGCGGTGGCTGAGATCAGCCACTTCTTCCCCGATAACGGAGACCGGCACACTGGCCAT
ATCGGTGGTCATCATGCGCCAGCTTTCATCCCCGATATGCACCACCGGGTAAAGTTCACGGGGGACTTTA
TCTGACAGCAGACGTGCACTGGCCAGGGGGATCACCATCCGTCGCCCGGGCGTGTCAATAATATCACTCT
GTACATCCACAAACAGACGATAACGGCTCTCTCTTTTATAGGTGTAAACCTTAAACTGCATTTCACCAGC
CCCTGTTCTCGTCGGCAAAGGAGCCGTTCATTTCAATAAACCGGGCGACCTCAGCCATCCCTTCCTGATT
TTCCGCTTTCCAGCGTTCGGCACGCAGACGACGGGCTTCATTCTGCATGGTTGTGCTTACCGAACCGGAG
ATATTGACATCATATATGCCTTGAGCAACTGATAGCTGTCGCTGTCAACTGTCACTGTAATACGCTGCTT
CATAGCATACCTCTTTTTGACATACTTCGGGTATACATATCAGTATATATTCTTATACCGCAAAAATCAG
CGCGCAAATACGCATACTGTTATCTGGCTTTTAGTAAGCCGGATCCTCTAGATTACGCCCCGCCTGCCAC
TCATCGCAGTACTGTTGTAATTCATTAAGCATTCTGCCGACATGGAAGCCATCACAAACGGCATGATGAA
CCTGAATCGCCAGCGGCATCAGCACCTTGTCGCCTTGCGTATAATATTTGCCCATGGTGAAAACGGGGGC
GAAGAAGTTGTCCATATTGGCCACGTTTAAATCAAAACTGGTGAAACTCACCCAGGGATTGGCTGAGACG
AAAAACATATTCTCAATAAACCCTTTAGGGAAATAGGCCAGGTTTTCACCGTAACACGCCACATCTTGCG
AATATATGTGTAGAAACTGCCGGAAATCGTCGTGGTATTCACTCCAGAGCGATGAAAACGTTTCAGTTTG
CTCATGGAAAACGGTGTAACAAGGGTGAACACTATCCCATATCACCAGCTCACCGTCTTTCATTGCCATA
CGGAATTCCGGATGAGCATTCATCAGGCGGGCAAGAATGTGAATAAAGGCCGGATAAAACTTGTGCTTAT
TTTTCTTTACGGTCTTTAAAAAGGCCGTAATATCCAGCTGAACGGTCTGGTTATAGGTACATTGAGCAAC
TGACTGAAATGCCTCAAAATGTTCTTTACGATGCCATTGGGATATATCAACGGTGGTATATCCAGTGATT
TTTTTCTCCATTTTAGCTTCCTTAGCTCCTGAAAATCTCGACGGATCCTAACTCAAAATCCACACATTAT
ACGAGCCGGAAGCATAAAGTGTAAAGCCTGGGGTGCCTAATGCGGCCGCCATAGTGACTGGATATGTTGT
GTTTTACAGTATTATGTAGTCTGTTTTTTATGCAAAATCTAATTTAATATATTGATATTTATATCATTTT
ACGTTTCTCGTTCAACTTTATTATACATAGTTGATAATTCACTGGCCGTCGTTTTACGGTACCATCGATA
CCGTCGACCTCGACATGGTCATAGCTGTTGACGGTGTGGAAAGTCCCCAGGCTCCCCAGCAGGCAGAAGT
ATGCAAAGCATGCATCTCAATTAGTCAGCAACCAGGTGTGGAAAGTCCCCAGGCTCCCCAGCAGGCAGAA
GTATGCAAAGCATGCATCTCAATTAGTCAGCAACCATAGTCCCGCCCCTAACTCCGCCCATCCCGCCCCT
AACTCCGCCCAGTTCCGCCCATTCTCCGCCCCATGGCTGACTAATTTTTTTTATTTATGCAGAGGCCGAG
GCCGCCTCTGCCTCTGAGCTATTCCAGAAGTAGTGAGGAGGCTTTTTTGGAGGCCTAGGCTTTTGCAAAA
AGCTCCCGGGAGCTTGTATATCCATTTTCGGATCTGATCAGCACGTGTTGAAAATTAATCATCGGCATAG
TATATCGGCATAGTATAATACGACAAGGTGAGGAACTAAACCATGATTGAACAAGATGGATTGCACGCAG
GTTCTCCGGCCGCTTGGGTGGAGAGGCTATTCGGCTATGACTGGGCACAACAGACAATCGGCTGCTCTGA
TGCCGCCGTGTTCCGGCTGTCAGCGCAGGGGCGCCCGGTTCTTTTTGTCAAGACCGACCTGTCCGGTGCC
CTGAATGAACTGCAGGACGAGGCAGCGCGGCTATCGTGGCTGGCCACGACGGGCGTTCCTTGCGCAGCTG
TGCTCGACGTTGTCACTGAAGCGGGAAGGGACTGGCTGCTATTGGGCGAAGTGCCGGGGCAGGATCTCCT
GTCATCTCACCTTGCTCCTGCCGAGAAAGTATCCATCATGGCTGATGCAATGCGGCGGCTGCATACGCTT
GATCCGGCTACCTGCCCATTCGACCACCAAGCGAAACATCGCATCGAGCGAGCACGTACTCGGATGGAAG
CCGGTCTTGTCGATCAGGATGATCTGGACGAAGAGCATCAGGGGCTCGCGCCAGCCGAACTGTTCGCCAG
GCTCAAGGCGCGCATGCCCGACGGCGAGGATCTCGTCGTGACCCATGGCGATGCCTGCTTGCCGAATATC
ATGGTGGAAAATGGCCGCTTTTCTGGATTCATCGACTGTGGCCGGCTGGGTGTGGCGGACCGCTATCAGG
ACATAGCGTTGGCTACCCGTGATATTGCTGAAGAGCTTGGCGGCGAATGGGCTGACCGCTTCCTCGTGCT
TTACGGTATCGCCGCTCCCGATTCGCAGCGCATCGCCTTCTATCGCCTTCTTGACGAGTTCTTCTAACGT
ACCGGTTAGTAATGAGTTTAAACGGGGGAGGCTAACTGAAACACGGAAGGAGACAATACCGGAAGGAACC
CGCGCTATGACGGCAATAAAAAGACAGAATAAAACGCACGGGTGTTGGGTCGTTTGTTCATAAACGCGGG
GTTCGGTCCCAGGGCTGGCACTCTGTCGATACCCCACCGAGACCCCATTGGGGCCAATACGCCCGCGTTT
CTTCCTTTTCCCCACCCCACCCCCCAAGTTCGGGTGAAGGCCCAGGGCTCGCAGCCAACGTCGGGGCGGC
AGGCCCTGCCATAGCAGATCCGGTTAAATCAAAAGAATAGACCGAGATAGGGT
[33 nt withheld, positions 5584-5616]
GCTGTCCCTGATATCTATAACAAGAAAATATATATATAATAAGTTATCACGTAAGTAGAACATGAAATAA
CAATATAATTATCGTATGAGTTAAATCTTAAAAGTCACGTAAAAGATAATCATGCGTCATTTTGACTCAC
GCGGTCGTTATAGTTCAAAATCAGTGACACTTACCGCATTGACAAGCACGCCTCACGGGAGCTCCAAGCG
GCGACTGAGATGTCCTAAATGCACAGCGACGGATTCGCGCTATTTAGAAAGAGAGAGCAATATTTCAAGA
ATGCATGCGTCAATTTTACGCAGACTATCTTTCTAGGGTTAATCTAGCTGCATCAAGG
[49 nt withheld, positions 5955-6003]
T
[91 nt withheld, positions 6005-6095]
G
[124 nt withheld, positions 6097-6220]
CAG
